Addgene plasmid #167468: pcDNA-hDDB2-WT-V5
Purpose: ectopic expression of hDDB2 in mammalian cells
Depositing lab: Steven Artandi. Depositing organization: Stanford University. Publication: A novel DDB2 mutation causes defective recognition of UV-induced DNA damages and prevalent equine squamous cell carcinoma. Chen L, Bellone RR, Wang Y, Singer-Berk M, Sugasawa K, Ford JM, Artandi SE. DNA Repair (Amst). 2021 Jan;97:103022. doi: 10.1016/j.dnarep.2020.103022. Epub 2020 Nov 12. PubMed 33276309.
Backbone
  Vector backbone: pcDNA3
  Backbone size w/o insert (bp): 5550
  Total vector size (bp): 6831
  Vector type: Mammalian Expression
  Selectable markers: Neomycin (select with G418)
Growth in bacteria
  Bacterial resistance: Ampicillin, 100 μg/mL
  Growth temperature: 37°C
  Growth strain: DH5alpha
  Copy number: High Copy
Gene/Insert
  Gene/Insert name: DDB2 (alt name: UV-DDB)
  Species: H. sapiens (human)
  Insert size (bp): 1281
  Entrez Gene: DDB2 (a.k.a. DDBB, UV-DDB2, XPE)
  Promoter: CMV
  Tag / fusion protein: V5 (C terminal on backbone); 6xHis (C terminal on backbone)
  Cloning method: Unknown
  Sequencing primers: 5′ CMV-FWD; 3′ BGH-rev
Resource information
  A portion of this plasmid was derived from a plasmid made by: James Ford (Stanford University School of Medicine)
Terms and licenses: Academic/Nonprofit Terms; Industry Terms: Not Available to Industry
How to cite: pcDNA-hDDB2-WT-V5 was a gift from Steven Artandi (Addgene plasmid # 167468 ; http://n2t.net/addgene:167468 ; RRID:Addgene_167468)
