[The description below was written by a language model from this plasmid's Addgene catalogue record and pLannotate feature annotations shown in this document.]
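Description:
pcDNA-hDDB2-WT-V5 is a mammalian expression plasmid of about 6.8 kb built on a pcDNA3-type backbone and designed for ectopic expression of wild-type human DDB2 (also called UV-DDB2 or XPE), the damage-recognition subunit of the UV-damaged DNA-binding complex that acts in nucleotide excision repair. The 1,281 bp DDB2 coding sequence sits downstream of the human cytomegalovirus immediate-early enhancer and promoter, which drive strong constitutive transcription in transfected mammalian cells. A bovine growth hormone polyadenylation signal terminates the transcript. A T7 promoter between the CMV promoter and the insert would also permit in vitro transcription. The catalogue lists backbone-encoded C-terminal V5 and 6xHis tags. The feature table annotates the V5 epitope just after the DDB2 reading frame but does not separately call the His tag. The V5 tag allows detection or immunoprecipitation of the exogenous protein independently of endogenous DDB2.

For stable line generation, a second cassette places the neomycin phosphotransferase gene under the SV40 early promoter with an SV40 poly(A) signal, giving G418 resistance. In E. coli the plasmid is maintained at high copy through a ColE1/pUC-type origin and selected with ampicillin via the β-lactamase gene. An f1 origin is also present for single-stranded DNA production. Several short annotated fragments (HIV-1 LTR, ble, lacI, bom, a partial SV40 promoter) appear to be backbone remnants or partial matches from the automated annotation rather than functional elements. The "WT" designation and the associated study of a DDB2 mutation that impairs recognition of UV-induced DNA damage suggest it serves as the wild-type reference in such experiments, though the record does not list mutant counterparts.
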