Features (pLannotate 1.2.2; 21 found; start..end, strand, type, name):
      1..380     +  enhancer       CMV enhancer: human cytomegalovirus immediate early enhancer
    381..584     +  promoter       CMV promoter: human cytomegalovirus (CMV) immediate early promoter
    580..613     +  LTR            5' LTR (truncated) (fragment): truncated 5' long terminal repeat (LTR) from HIV-1
    629..647     +  promoter       T7 promoter: promoter for bacteriophage T7 RNA polymerase
    748..2028    +  CDS            DDB2: DDB2_HUMAN - Experimental evidence at protein level: Swiss-Prot protein existence level 1. [Isoform D2]: Inhibits UV-damaged DNA repair. From Homo sapiens (Human).
   2095..2136    +  CDS            V5 tag: epitope tag from simian virus 5
   2192..2416    +  polyA_signal   bGH poly(A) signal: bovine growth hormone polyadenylation signal
   2420..2441    +  promoter       SV40 promoter (fragment): SV40 enhancer and early promoter
   2462..2890    +  rep_origin     f1 ori (sequence partly withheld): f1 bacteriophage origin of replication; arrow indicates direction of (+) strand synthesis
   2904..3233    +  promoter       SV40 promoter: SV40 enhancer and early promoter
   3300..4091    +  CDS            neo: KKA2_KLEPN - Also known as kan, nptII. Experimental evidence at protein level: Swiss-Prot protein existence level 1. Resistance to kanamycin, neomycin, paromomycin, ribostamycin, butirosin and gentamicin B. From Klebsiella pneumoniae.
   4117..4275    +  CDS            ble (fragment): BLE_KLEPN - Experimental evidence at protein level: Swiss-Prot protein existence level 1. Binding protein with a strong affinity to the bleomycin family of antibiotics. Binds to CL990; an antimitotic-antibiotic compound. From Klebsiella pneumoniae.
   4270..4391    +  polyA_signal   SV40 poly(A) signal: SV40 polyadenylation signal
   4464..4480    -  protein_bind   lac operator: The lac repressor binds to the lac operator to inhibit transcription in E. coli. This inhibition can be relieved by adding lactose or isopropyl-β-D-thiogalactopyranoside (IPTG). lac repressor encoded by lacI
   4488..4518    -  promoter       lac promoter: promoter for the E. coli lac operon
   4533..4554    -  protein_bind   CAP binding site: CAP binding activates transcription in the presence of cAMP. E. coli catabolite activator protein
   4567..4659    -  CDS            lacI (fragment): lac repressor; lacI; The lac repressor binds to the lac operator to inhibit transcription in E. coli. This inhibition can be relieved by adding lactose or isopropyl-β-D-thiogalactopyranoside (IPTG).
   4842..5430    -  rep_origin     ori: high-copy-number ColE1/pMB1/pBR322/pUC origin of replication
   5601..6461    -  CDS            AmpR: β-lactamase; bla; confers resistance to ampicillin, carbenicillin, and related antibiotics
   6462..6566    -  promoter       AmpR promoter: bla
   6625..6677    -  misc_feature   bom (fragment): basis of mobility region from pBR322
>Addgene plasmid #167468 | pcDNA-hDDB2-WT-V5 | addgene full sequence | sequence record 330890 | Addgene NGS Result
GACATTGATTATTGACTAGTTATTAATAGTAATCAATTACGGGGTCATTAGTTCATAGCCCATATATGGA
GTTCCGCGTTACATAACTTACGGTAAATGGCCCGCCTGGCTGACCGCCCAACGACCCCCGCCCATTGACG
TCAATAATGACGTATGTTCCCATAGTAACGCCAATAGGGACTTTCCATTGACGTCAATGGGTGGAGTATT
TACGGTAAACTGCCCACTTGGCAGTACATCAAGTGTATCATATGCCAAGTACGCCCCCTATTGACGTCAA
TGACGGTAAATGGCCCGCCTGGCATTATGCCCAGTACATGACCTTATGGGACTTTCCTACTTGGCAGTAC
ATCTACGTATTAGTCATCGCTATTACCATGGTGATGCGGTTTTGGCAGTACATCAATGGGCGTGGATAGC
GGTTTGACTCACGGGGATTTCCAAGTCTCCACCCCATTGACGTCAATGGGAGTTTGTTTTGGCACCAAAA
TCAACGGGACTTTCCAAAATGTCGTAACAACTCCGCCCCATTGACGCAAATGGGCGGTAGGCGTGTACGG
TGGGAGGTCTATATAAGCAGAGCTCTCTGGCTAACTAGAGAACCCACTGCTTACTGGCTTATCGAAATTA
ATACGACTCACTATAGGGAGACCCAAGCTGGCTAGTTAAGCTTGGTACCGAGCTCGGATCCACTAGTCCA
GTGTGGTGGAATTGCCCTTCACAGTACCCCTTCACACGGAGGACGCGATGGCTCCCAAGAAACGCCCAGA
AACCCAGAAGACCTCCGAGATTGTATTACGCCCCAGGAACAAGAGGAGCAGGAGTCCCCTGGAGCTGGAG
CCCGAGGCCAAGAAGCTCTGTGCGAAGGGCTCCGGTCCTAGCAGAAGATGTGACTCAGACTGCCTCTGGG
TGGGGCTGGCTGGCCCACAGATCCTGCCACCATGCCGCAGCATCGTCAGGACCCTCCACCAGCATAAGCT
GGGCAGAGCTTCCTGGCCATCTGTCCAGCAGGGGCTCCAGCAGTCCTTTTTGCACACTCTGGATTCTTAC
CGGATATTACAAAAGGCTGCCCCCTTTGACAGGAGGGCTACATCCTTGGCGTGGCACCCAACTCACCCCA
GCACCGTGGCTGTGGGTTCCAAAGGGGGAGATATCATGCTCTGGAATTTTGGCATCAAGGACAAACCCAC
CTTCATCAAAGGGATTGGAGCTGGAGGGAGCATCACTGGGCTGAAGTTTAACCCTCTCAATACCAACCAG
TTTTACGCCTCCTCAATGGAGGGAACAACTAGGCTGCAAGACTTTAAAGGCAACATTCTACGAGTTTTTG
CCAGCTCAGACACCATCAACATCTGGTTTTGTAGCCTGGATGTGTCTGCTAGTAGCCGAATGGTGGTCAC
AGGAGACAACGTGGGGAACGTGATCCTGCTGAACATGGACGGCAAAGAGCTTTGGAATCTCAGAATGCAC
AAAAAGAAAGTGACGCATGTGGCCCTGAACCCATGCTGTGATTGGTTCCTGGCCACAGCCTCCGTAGATC
AAACAGTGAAAATTTGGGACCTGCGCCAGGTTAGAGGGAAAGCCAGCTTCCTCTACTCGCTGCCGCACAG
GCATCCTGTCAACGCAGCTTGTTTCAGTCCCGATGGAGCCCGGCTCCTGACCACGGACCAGAAGAGCGAG
ATCCGAGTTTACTCTGCTTCCCAGTGGGACTGCCCCCTGGGCCTGATCCCGCACCCTCACCGTCACTTCC
AGCACCTCACACCCATCAAGGCAGCCTGGCATCCTCGCTACAACCTCATTGTTGTGGGCCGATACCCAGA
TCCTAATTTCAAAAGTTGTACCCCTTATGAATTGAGGACGATCGACGTGTTCGATGGAAACTCAGGGAAG
ATGATGTGTCAGCTCTATGACCCAGAATCTTCTGGCATCAGTTCGCTTAATGAATTCAATCCCATGGGGG
ACACGCTGGCCTCTGCAATGGGTTACCACATTCTCATCTGGAGCCAGGAGGAAGCCAGGACACGGAAGAA
GGGCAATTCTGCAGATATCCAGCACAGTGGCGGCCGCTCGAGTCTAGAGGGCCCGCGGTTCGAAGGTAAG
CCTATCCCTAACCCTCTCCTCGGTCTCGATTCTACGCGTACCGGTCATCATCACCATCACCATTGAGTTT
AAACCCGCTGATCAGCCTCGACTGTGCCTTCTAGTTGCCAGCCATCTGTTGTTTGCCCCTCCCCCGTGCC
TTCCTTGACCCTGGAAGGTGCCACTCCCACTGTCCTTTCCTAATAAAATGAGGAAATTGCATCGCATTGT
CTGAGTAGGTGTCATTCTATTCTGGGGGGTGGGGTGGGGCAGGACAGCAAGGGGGAGGATTGGGAAGACA
ATAGCAGGCATGCTGGGGATGCGGTGGGCTCTATGGCTTCTGAGGCGGAAAGAACCAGCTGGGGCTCTAG
GGGGTATCCCC
[124 nt withheld, positions 2462-2585]
C
[91 nt withheld, positions 2587-2677]
A
[49 nt withheld, positions 2679-2727]
CCTTTGACGTTGGAGTCCACGTTCTTT
[37 nt withheld, positions 2755-2791]
ACCCTATCTCGGTCTATTCTTTTGATTTATAAGGGATTTTGCCGATTTCGGCCTATTGGTTAAAAAATGA
GCTGATTTAACAAAAATTTAACGCGAATTAATTCTGTGGAATGTGTGTCAGTTAGGGTGTGGAAAGTCCC
CAGGCTCCCCAGCAGGCAGAAGTATGCAAAGCATGCATCTCAATTAGTCAGCAACCAGGTGTGGAAAGTC
CCCAGGCTCCCCAGCAGGCAGAAGTATGCAAAGCATGCATCTCAATTAGTCAGCAACCATAGTCCCGCCC
CTAACTCCGCCCATCCCGCCCCTAACTCCGCCCAGTTCCGCCCATTCTCCGCCCCATGGCTGACTAATTT
TTTTTATTTATGCAGAGGCCGAGGCCGCCTCTGCCTCTGAGCTATTCCAGAAGTAGTGAGGAGGCTTTTT
TGGAGGCCTAGGCTTTTGCAAAAAGCTCCCGGGAGCTTGTATATCCATTTTCGGATCTGATCAAGAGACA
GGATGAGGATCGTTTCGCATGATTGAACAAGATGGATTGCACGCAGGTTCTCCGGCCGCTTGGGTGGAGA
GGCTATTCGGCTATGACTGGGCACAACAGACAATCGGCTGCTCTGATGCCGCCGTGTTCCGGCTGTCAGC
GCAGGGGCGCCCGGTTCTTTTTGTCAAGACCGACCTGTCCGGTGCCCTGAATGAACTGCAGGACGAGGCA
GCGCGGCTATCGTGGCTGGCCACGACGGGCGTTCCTTGCGCAGCTGTGCTCGACGTTGTCACTGAAGCGG
GAAGGGACTGGCTGCTATTGGGCGAAGTGCCGGGGCAGGATCTCCTGTCATCTCACCTTGCTCCTGCCGA
GAAAGTATCCATCATGGCTGATGCAATGCGGCGGCTGCATACGCTTGATCCGGCTACCTGCCCATTCGAC
CACCAAGCGAAACATCGCATCGAGCGAGCACGTACTCGGATGGAAGCCGGTCTTGTCGATCAGGATGATC
TGGACGAAGAGCATCAGGGGCTCGCGCCAGCCGAACTGTTCGCCAGGCTCAAGGCGCGCATGCCCGACGG
CGAGGATCTCGTCGTGACCCATGGCGATGCCTGCTTGCCGAATATCATGGTGGAAAATGGCCGCTTTTCT
GGATTCATCGACTGTGGCCGGCTGGGTGTGGCGGACCGCTATCAGGACATAGCGTTGGCTACCCGTGATA
TTGCTGAAGAGCTTGGCGGCGAATGGGCTGACCGCTTCCTCGTGCTTTACGGTATCGCCGCTCCCGATTC
GCAGCGCATCGCCTTCTATCGCCTTCTTGACGAGTTCTTCTGAGCGGGACTCTGGGGTTCGCGAAATGAC
CGACCAAGCGACGCCCAACCTGCCATCACGAGATTTCGATTCCACCGCCGCCTTCTATGAAAGGTTGGGC
TTCGGAATCGTTTTCCGGGACGCCGGCTGGATGATCCTCCAGCGCGGGGATCTCATGCTGGAGTTCTTCG
CCCACCCCAACTTGTTTATTGCAGCTTATAATGGTTACAAATAAAGCAATAGCATCACAAATTTCACAAA
TAAAGCATTTTTTTCACTGCATTCTAGTTGTGGTTTGTCCAAACTCATCAATGTATCTTATCATGTCTGT
ATACCGTCGACCTCTAGCTAGAGCTTGGCGTAATCATGGTCATAGCTGTTTCCTGTGTGAAATTGTTATC
CGCTCACAATTCCACACAACATACGAGCCGGAAGCATAAAGTGTAAAGCCTGGGGTGCCTAATGAGTGAG
CTAACTCACATTAATTGCGTTGCGCTCACTGCCCGCTTTCCAGTCGGGAAACCTGTCGTGCCAGCTGCAT
TAATGAATCGGCCAACGCGCGGGGAGAGGCGGTTTGCGTATTGGGCGCTCTTCCGCTTCCTCGCTCACTG
ACTCGCTGCGCTCGGTCGTTCGGCTGCGGCGAGCGGTATCAGCTCACTCAAAGGCGGTAATACGGTTATC
CACAGAATCAGGGGATAACGCAGGAAAGAACATGTGAGCAAAAGGCCAGCAAAAGGCCAGGAACCGTAAA
AAGGCCGCGTTGCTGGCGTTTTTCCATAGGCTCCGCCCCCCTGACGAGCATCACAAAAATCGACGCTCAA
GTCAGAGGTGGCGAAACCCGACAGGACTATAAAGATACCAGGCGTTTCCCCCTGGAAGCTCCCTCGTGCG
CTCTCCTGTTCCGACCCTGCCGCTTACCGGATACCTGTCCGCCTTTCTCCCTTCGGGAAGCGTGGCGCTT
TCTCATAGCTCACGCTGTAGGTATCTCAGTTCGGTGTAGGTCGTTCGCTCCAAGCTGGGCTGTGTGCACG
AACCCCCCGTTCAGCCCGACCGCTGCGCCTTATCCGGTAACTATCGTCTTGAGTCCAACCCGGTAAGACA
CGACTTATCGCCACTGGCAGCAGCCACTGGTAACAGGATTAGCAGAGCGAGGTATGTAGGCGGTGCTACA
GAGTTCTTGAAGTGGTGGCCTAACTACGGCTACACTAGAAGAACAGTATTTGGTATCTGCGCTCTGCTGA
AGCCAGTTACCTTCGGAAAAAGAGTTGGTAGCTCTTGATCCGGCAAACAAACCACCGCTGGTAGCGGTGG
TTTTTTTGTTTGCAAGCAGCAGATTACGCGCAGAAAAAAAGGATCTCAAGAAGATCCTTTGATCTTTTCT
ACGGGGTCTGACGCTCAGTGGAACGAAAACTCACGTTAAGGGATTTTGGTCATGAGATTATCAAAAAGGA
TCTTCACCTAGATCCTTTTAAATTAAAAATGAAGTTTTAAATCAATCTAAAGTATATATGAGTAAACTTG
GTCTGACAGTTACCAATGCTTAATCAGTGAGGCACCTATCTCAGCGATCTGTCTATTTCGTTCATCCATA
GTTGCCTGACTCCCCGTCGTGTAGATAACTACGATACGGGAGGGCTTACCATCTGGCCCCAGTGCTGCAA
TGATACCGCGAGACCCACGCTCACCGGCTCCAGATTTATCAGCAATAAACCAGCCAGCCGGAAGGGCCGA
GCGCAGAAGTGGTCCTGCAACTTTATCCGCCTCCATCCAGTCTATTAATTGTTGCCGGGAAGCTAGAGTA
AGTAGTTCGCCAGTTAATAGTTTGCGCAACGTTGTTGCCATTGCTACAGGCATCGTGGTGTCACGCTCGT
CGTTTGGTATGGCTTCATTCAGCTCCGGTTCCCAACGATCAAGGCGAGTTACATGATCCCCCATGTTGTG
CAAAAAAGCGGTTAGCTCCTTCGGTCCTCCGATCGTTGTCAGAAGTAAGTTGGCCGCAGTGTTATCACTC
ATGGTTATGGCAGCACTGCATAATTCTCTTACTGTCATGCCATCCGTAAGATGCTTTTCTGTGACTGGTG
AGTACTCAACCAAGTCATTCTGAGAATAGTGTATGCGGCGACCGAGTTGCTCTTGCCCGGCGTCAATACG
GGATAATACCGCGCCACATAGCAGAACTTTAAAAGTGCTCATCATTGGAAAACGTTCTTCGGGGCGAAAA
CTCTCAAGGATCTTACCGCTGTTGAGATCCAGTTCGATGTAACCCACTCGTGCACCCAACTGATCTTCAG
CATCTTTTACTTTCACCAGCGTTTCTGGGTGAGCAAAAACAGGAAGGCAAAATGCCGCAAAAAAGGGAAT
AAGGGCGACACGGAAATGTTGAATACTCATACTCTTCCTTTTTCAATATTATTGAAGCATTTATCAGGGT
TATTGTCTCATGAGCGGATACATATTTGAATGTATTTAGAAAAATAAACAAATAGGGGTTCCGCGCACAT
TTCCCCGAAAAGTGCCACCTGACGTCGACGGATCGGGAGATCTCCCGATCCCCTATGGTGCACTCTCAGT
ACAATCTGCTCTGATGCCGCATAGTTAAGCCAGTATCTGCTCCCTGCTTGTGTGTTGGAGGTCGCTGAGT
AGTGCGCGAGCAAAATTTAAGCTACAACAAGGCAAGGCTTGACCGACAATTGCATGAAGAATCTGCTTAG
GGTTAGGCGTTTTGCGCTGCTTCGCGATGTACGGGCCAGATATACGCGTT
